Addgene plasmid #54769: mKO2-Peroxisomes-2
Purpose: (Empty Backbone) Localization: Peroxisomes, Excitation: 551, Emission: 565
Depositing lab: Michael Davidson. Depositing organization: Florida State University, Tallahassee.
Backbone
  Vector backbone: mKO2
  Backbone size w/o insert (bp): 4750
  Vector type: Mammalian Expression
  Selectable markers: Neomycin (select with G418)
  Backbone size (bp): 4750
  Tag / fusion protein: mKO2 (C terminal on backbone); Peroximal Targeting Signal 1 (PTS1) (C terminal on backbone)
Growth in bacteria
  Bacterial resistance: Kanamycin, 50 μg/mL
  Growth temperature: 37°C
  Growth strain: DH5alpha
  Copy number: High Copy
Gene/Insert
  Gene/Insert name: mKO2-Peroxisomes
  Tag / fusion protein: Peroxisomal Targeting Signal 1 (PTS1; Ser-Lys-Leu) (C terminal on insert)
Terms and licenses: Academic/Nonprofit Terms; Industry Terms: Not Available to Industry
Depositor comments: . Excitation = 551; Emission = 565
How to cite: mKO2-Peroxisomes-2 was a gift from Michael Davidson (Addgene plasmid # 54769 ; http://n2t.net/addgene:54769 ; RRID:Addgene_54769)
