[The description below was written by a language model from this plasmid's Addgene catalogue record.]
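Description:
mKO2-Peroxisomes-2 is a mammalian expression plasmid of about 4.75 kb that encodes the orange fluorescent protein mKO2 (monomeric Kusabira Orange 2) carrying a peroxisomal targeting signal type 1 (PTS1) at its C terminus. PTS1 is the short Ser-Lys-Leu tripeptide recognised by the cytosolic peroxisomal import receptor, which delivers fully folded cargo into the peroxisomal matrix. Appending it to the end of the fluorescent protein is therefore enough to concentrate the reporter in peroxisomes, where it appears as punctate structures in transfected cells. The recorded spectral properties are an excitation maximum of 551 nm and an emission maximum of 565 nm, which places the marker in the orange channel and allows it to be combined with green, blue or far-red probes.

The plasmid is maintained in E. coli as a high-copy construct under kanamycin selection. In mammalian cells, neomycin resistance permits G418 selection, so stable lines can be derived in addition to transient transfection. The catalogue lists it as an empty backbone built on an mKO2 vector, yet it also names mKO2-Peroxisomes as the insert; in practice the targeted fluorescent protein is itself the functional payload. The record does not state the promoter driving expression, the origin of replication or the polyadenylation signal, and no feature table is provided to confirm them. Its typical use is as an organelle marker for live- or fixed-cell fluorescence imaging of peroxisome number, morphology, distribution and dynamics, or as a colocalisation reference for proteins suspected to reside in peroxisomes.
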