>Addgene plasmid #54769 | mKO2-Peroxisomes-2 | depositor partial sequence | sequence record 85166 | insert sequence
TTGACGTCAGATCCGCTAGCGCTACCGGACTCAGATCTCGAGCTCAAGCTTCGAATTCTGCAGTCGACGG
TACCGCGGGCCCGGGATCCACCGGTCGCCACCATGGTGAGTGTGATTAAACCAGAGATGAAGATGAGGTA
CTACATGGACGGCTCCGTCAATGGGCATGAGTTCACAATTGAAGGTGAAGGCACAGGCAGACCTTACGAG
GGACATCAAGAGATGACACTACGCGTCACAATGGCCGAGGGCGGGCCAATGCCTTTCGCGTTTGACTTAG
TGTCACACGTGTTCTGTTACGGCCACAGAGTATTTACTAAATATCCAGAAGAGATACCAGACTATTTCAA
ACAAGCATTTCCTGAAGGCCTGTCATGGGAAAGGTCGTTGGAGTTCGAAGATGGTGGGTCCGCTTCAGTC
AGTGCGCATATAAGCCTTAGAGGAAACACCTTCTACCACAAATCCAAATTTACTGGGGTTAACTTTCCTG
CCGATGGTCCTATCATGCAAAACCAAAGTGTTGATTGGGAGCCATCAACCGAGAAAATTACTGCCAGCGA
CGGAGTTCTGAAGGGTGATGTTACGATGTACCTAAAACTTGAAGGAGGCGGCAATCACAAATGCCAAATG
AAGACTACTTACAAGGCGGCAAAAGAGATTCTTGAAATGCCAGGAGACCATTACATCGGCCATCGCCTCG
TCAGGAAAACCGAAGGCAACATTACTGAGCAGGTAGAAGATGCAGTAGCTCATAGCTCCGGATCCAAGCT
GTAGCGGCCGCGACTCTAGATCATAATCAGCCATACCACATTTGTAGAGGTTTTACTTGCTTTAAAAAAC
CTCCCACACCTC
