>Addgene plasmid #54769 | mKO2-Peroxisomes-2 | addgene partial sequence | sequence record 90537 | CMV-F 5'-CGCAAATGGGCGGTAGGCGTG-3'
GTGAACCGTCAGATCCGCTAGCGCTACCGGACTCAGATCTCGAGCTCAAGCTTCGAATTCTGCAGTCGAC
GGTACCGCGGGCCCGGGATCCACCGGTCGCCACCATGGTGAGTGTGATTAAACCAGAGATGAAGATGAGG
TACTACATGGACGGCTCCGTCAATGGGCATGAGTTCACAATTGAAGGTGAAGGCACAGGCAGACCTTACG
AGGGACATCAAGAGATGACACTACGCGTCACAATGGCCGAGGGCGGGCCAATGCCTTTCGCGTTTGACTT
AGTGTCACACGTGTTCTGTTACGGCCACAGAGTATTTACTAAATATCCAGAAGAGATACCAGACTATTTC
AAACAAGCATTTCCTGAAGGCCTGTCATGGGAAAGGTCGTTGGAGTTCGAAGATGGTGGGTCCGCTTCAG
TCAGTGCGCATATAAGCCTTAGAGGAAACACCTTCTACCACAAATCCAAATTTACTGGGGTTAACTTTCC
TGCCGATGGTCCTATCATGCAAAACCAAAGTGTTGATTGGGAGCCATCAACCGAGAAAATTACTGCCAGC
GACGGAGTTCTGAAGGGTGATGTTACGATGTACCTAAAACTTGAAGGAGGCGGCAATCACAAATGCCAAA
TGAAGACTACTTACAAGGCGGCAAAAGAGATTCTTGAAATGCCAGGAGACCATTACATCGGCCATCGCCT
CGTCAGGAAAACCGAAGGCAACATTACTGAGCAGGTAGAAGATGCAGTAGCTCATAGCTCCGGATCCAAG
CTGTAGCGGCCGCGACTCTAGATCATAATCAGCCATACCACATTTGTAGAGGTT
